Addgene plasmid #237176: NanoLuc-DGKi Fusion Vector
Purpose: Express NanoLuc(R)-DGKI Fusion Protein in Mammalian Cells under a CMV promoter
Depositing lab: Promega Corporation.
Backbone
  Vector backbone: pFN31K-low Nluc CMV-Hygro Flexi(R) Vector
  Vector type: Mammalian Expression
Growth in bacteria
  Bacterial resistance: Kanamycin, 50 μg/mL
  Growth temperature: 37°C
  Growth strain: DH5alpha
  Copy number: Low Copy
Gene/Insert
  Gene/Insert name: DGKI
  Species: H. sapiens (human)
  Entrez Gene: DGKI (a.k.a. DGK-IOTA)
  Promoter: CMV
  Tag / fusion protein: NanoLuc (R) (N terminal on backbone)
  Cloning method: Other
Terms and licenses: Academic/Nonprofit Terms; Industry Terms
How to cite: NanoLuc-DGKi Fusion Vector was a gift from Promega Corporation (Addgene plasmid # 237176)
