[The description below was written by a language model from this plasmid's Addgene catalogue record and pLannotate feature annotations shown in this document.]
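Description:
NanoLuc-DGKi Fusion Vector is a mammalian expression plasmid built on the pFN31K-low Nluc CMV-Hygro Flexi vector backbone. It expresses human diacylglycerol kinase iota (DGKI) as a fusion with NanoLuc luciferase at its N terminus. Transcription in mammalian cells is driven by the human cytomegalovirus immediate-early enhancer and promoter, followed by a chimeric β-globin/immunoglobulin intron that generally improves mRNA processing and expression. A T7 promoter sits just upstream of the coding region, which would in principle allow phage-polymerase-driven transcription. The human codon-optimized Nluc open reading frame is followed after a short linker by the DGKI coding sequence, then a small multiple cloning site remnant, a partial T7 terminator and an SV40 polyadenylation signal.

The plasmid replicates in E. coli from a p15A origin, consistent with its listing as low copy, and is selected with kanamycin. The resistance cassette is a neo/nptII gene preceded by both the SV40 enhancer/early promoter and the bacterial EM7 promoter, and followed by a synthetic poly(A) signal. This arrangement gives kanamycin resistance in bacteria and could support G418-type selection in mammalian cells. Although the backbone name includes "Hygro", no hygromycin resistance gene is annotated in either sequence record. The depositor and sequencing-derived records differ by ten nucleotides in total length, with the offset falling just downstream of neo, and their annotations are otherwise identical. Several small annotated fragments (M13 ori, bom, IS1, cer, RSF ori) appear to be backbone remnants.

The stated purpose is expression of the NanoLuc-DGKI fusion protein in mammalian cells. The record does not name a specific assay, though such luciferase fusions are commonly used as bioluminescent donors or reporters for tracking a protein.
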