Features (pLannotate 1.2.2; 23 found; start..end, strand, type, name):
    140..517     +  enhancer       CMV enhancer: human cytomegalovirus immediate early enhancer
    519..718     +  promoter       CMV promoter: human cytomegalovirus (CMV) immediate early promoter
    857..989     +  intron         chimeric intron: chimera between introns from human β-globin and immunoglobulin heavy chain genes
   1033..1051    +  promoter       T7 promoter: promoter for bacteriophage T7 RNA polymerase
   1065..1577    +  CDS            Nluc: NanoLuc® luciferase human codon-optimized
   1599..4793    +  CDS            DGKI: DGKI_HUMAN - Experimental evidence at protein level: Swiss-Prot protein existence level 1. Diacylglycerol kinase that converts diacylglycerol/DAG into phosphatidic acid/phosphatidate/PA and regulates the respective levels of these two bioactive lipids (PubMed:9830018, PubMed:23949095). Thereby, acts as a central switch between the signaling pathways activated by these second messengers with different cellular targets and opposite effects in numerous biological processes (Probable). Has probably no preference for any of the diacylglycerols in terms of the acyl chain composition, especially for
   4802..4857    +  misc_feature   MCS: pUC18/19 multiple cloning site
   4864..4913    +  CDS            SET1 (fragment): solubility-enhancement tag derived from T7 phage gene 10B
   4921..4940    +  terminator     T7 terminator (fragment): transcription terminator for bacteriophage T7 RNA polymerase
   4962..5083    -  polyA_signal   SV40 poly(A) signal: SV40 polyadenylation signal
   5106..5174    -  CDS            large T antigen (fragment): large T antigen from SV40 (simian virus 40)
   5179..5211    +  rep_origin     M13 ori (fragment): M13 bacteriophage origin of replication; arrow indicates direction of (+) strand synthesis
   5212..5263    -  misc_feature   bom (fragment): basis of mobility region from pBR322
   5328..5685    +  promoter       SV40 promoter: SV40 enhancer and early promoter
   5700..5747    +  promoter       EM7 promoter: synthetic bacterial promoter&nbsp
   5779..6570    +  CDS            neo: KKA2_KLEPN - Also known as kan, nptII. Experimental evidence at protein level: Swiss-Prot protein existence level 1. Resistance to kanamycin, neomycin, paromomycin, ribostamycin, butirosin and gentamicin B. From Klebsiella pneumoniae.
   6647..6695    +  polyA_signal   poly(A) signal: synthetic polyadenylation signal
   6724..6740    -  promoter       tet promoter (fragment): E. coli promoter for tetracycline efflux protein gene
   6852..7397    +  rep_origin     p15A ori: Plasmids containing the medium-copy-number p15A origin of replication can be propagated in E. coli cells that contain a second plasmid with the ColE1 origin.
   7485..7540    +  rep_origin     RSF ori (fragment): Plasmids containing the RSF 1030 origin of replication can be propagated in E. coli cells that contain additional plasmids with compatible origins.
   7639..7665    -  misc_feature   bom (fragment): basis of mobility region from pBR322
   7659..7706    -  mobile_element IS1 (fragment): prokaryotic transposable element IS1
   7714..7785    +  misc_feature   cer region (fragment): ColE1-derived recombination site that helps to maintain plasmids as monomers
>Addgene plasmid #237176 | NanoLuc-DGKi Fusion Vector | depositor full sequence | sequence record 470775 | NanoLuc-DGKi Fusion Vector sequence 7838 bps
TCAATATTGGCCATTAGCCATATTATTCATTGGTTATATAGCATAAATCAATATTGGCTATTGGCCATTG
CATACGTTGTATCTATATCATAATATGTACATTTATATTGGCTCATGTCCAATATGACCGCCATGTTGGC
ATTGATTATTGACTAGTTATTAATAGTAATCAATTACGGGGTCATTAGTTCATAGCCCATATATGGAGTT
CCGCGTTACATAACTTACGGTAAATGGCCCGCCTGGCTGACCGCCCAACGACCCCCGCCCATTGACGTCA
ATAATGACGTATGTTCCCATAGTAACGCCAATAGGGACTTTCCATTGACGTCAATGGGTGGAGTATTTAC
GGTAAACTGCCCACTTGGCAGTACATCAAGTGTATCATATGCCAAGTCCGCCCCCTATTGACGTCAATGA
CGGTAAATGGCCCGCCTGGCATTATGCCCAGTACATGACCTTACGGGACTTTCCTACTTGGCAGTACATC
TACGTATTAGTCATCGCTATTACCATGGTGATGCGGTTTTGGCAGTACACCAATGGGCGTGGATAGCGGT
TTGACTCACGGGGATTTCCAAGTCTCCACCCCATTGACGTCAATGGGAGTTTGTTTTGGCACCAAAATCA
ACGGGACTTTCCAAAATGTCGTAATAACCCCGCCCCGTTGACGCAAATGGGCGGTAGGCGTGTACGGTGG
GAGGTCTATATAAGCAGAGCTGGTTTAGTGAACCGTCAGATCACTAGAAGCTTTATTGCGGTAGTTTATC
ACAGTTAAATTGCTAACGCAGTCAGTGCTTCTGACACAACAGTCTCGAACTTAAGCTGCAGAAGTTGGTC
GTGAGGCACTGGGCAGGTAAGTATCAAGGTTACAAGACAGGTTTAAGGAGACCAATAGAAACTGGGCTTG
TCGAGACAGAGAAGACTCTTGCGTTTCTGATAGGCACCTATTGGTCTTACTGACATCCACTTTGCCTTTC
TCTCCACAGGTGTCCACTCCCAGTTCAATTACAGCTCTTAAGGCTAGAGTATTAATACGACTCACTATAG
GGCTAGCGCTCACCATGGTCTTCACACTCGAAGATTTCGTTGGGGACTGGCGACAGACAGCCGGCTACAA
CCTGGACCAAGTCCTTGAACAGGGAGGTGTGTCCAGTTTGTTTCAGAATCTCGGGGTGTCCGTAACTCCG
ATCCAAAGGATTGTCCTGAGCGGTGAAAATGGGCTGAAGATCGACATCCATGTCATCATCCCGTATGAAG
GTCTGAGCGGCGACCAAATGGGCCAGATCGAAAAAATTTTTAAGGTGGTGTACCCTGTGGATGATCATCA
CTTTAAGGTGATCCTGCACTATGGCACACTGGTAATCGACGGGGTTACGCCGAACATGATCGACTATTTC
GGACGGCCGTATGAAGGCATCGCCGTGTTCGACGGCAAAAAGATCACTGTAACAGGGACCCTGTGGAACG
GCAACAAAATTATCGACGAGCGCCTGATCAACCCCGACGGCTCCCTGCTGTTCCGAGTAACCATCAACGG
AGTGACCGGCTGGCGGCTGTGCGAACGCATTCTGGCGGGCTCGAGCGGCGCGATCGCCATGGATGCTGCT
GGAAGAGGTTGTCATTTACTACCTCTACCAGCGGCTAGAGGACCTGCTAGGGCTCCTGCAGCTGCAGCTG
CTGCAGCAGCAAGTCCTCCAGGTCCATGTAGTGGAGCTGCATGTGCTCCAAGTGCAGCAGCTGGAGCAGG
TGCTATGAATCCTAGTTCATCGGCGGGAGAGGAGAAAGGGGCGACGGGCGGCAGCAGCAGCAGCGGAAGC
GGTGCTGGTAGTTGTTGTCTAGGAGCAGAAGGTGGTGCGGACCCGCGGGGCGCAGGGTCAGCCGCTGCAG
CAGGAGCTGCTGCACTGGACGAACCTGCTGCAGCAGGTCAGAAGGAGAAGGACGAAGCGCTGGAGGAGAA
GCTGAGGAACTTAACTTTCCGGAAGCAGGTCTCGTACAGGAAAGCAATCTCCCGGGCAGGCCTCCAGCAT
CTGGCTCCTGCACATCCCCTCAGCCTTCCTGTGGCAAATGGTCCAGCCAAGGAGCCCAGAGCGACTTTGG
ACTGGAGTGAGAATGCCGTGAATGGAGAACACCTGTGGCTGGAGACCAACGTCTCGGGAGACCTCTGCTA
CCTTGGAGAGGAGAACTGCCAAGTCAGATTTGCAAAATCAGCTCTCAGGAGGAAGTGTGCAGTCTGTAAA
ATCGTCGTCCACACCGCCTGCATTGAGCAGCTAGAAAAGATTAATTTCAGATGTAAACCAACATTTCGAG
AAGGAGGCTCAAGGTCACCAAGAGAAAATTTTGTACGTCATCACTGGGTGCACAGGCGTCGGCAGGAGGG
GAAATGTAAGCAGTGTGGTAAGGGCTTCCAGCAAAAGTTCTCCTTCCACAGTAAAGAGATTGTGGCTATC
AGCTGTTCCTGGTGCAAGCAGGCGTTTCACAATAAGGTGACCTGCTTCATGCTGCATCACATTGAAGAAC
CCTGCTCCCTGGGGGCTCATGCTGCTGTTATTGTCCCGCCCACTTGGATCATTAAGGTGAAGAAACCTCA
GAACTCCCTGAAGGCTTCAAATCGGAAGAAGAAGAGAACAAGCTTTAAAAGAAAAGCCAGTAAAAGAGGG
ATGGAACAGGAAAACAAAGGTCGTCCTTTTGTGATAAAACCCATCTCTTCTCCTCTCATGAAACCCTTGC
TTGTATTTGTGAATCCCAAGAGTGGAGGCAACCAGGGAACCAAAGTCCTGCAGATGTTCATGTGGTACCT
GAATCCACGGCAAGTCTTTGATCTTTCTCAGGAAGGGCCAAAAGATGCGCTTGAATTGTATAGGAAAGTA
CCAAATCTGCGAATTCTGGCCTGTGGTGGGGATGGAACGGTGGGCTGGATCCTTTCCATCCTGGATGAAC
TGCAGCTGAGCCCTCAGCCTCCTGTGGGGGTCCTTCCTCTGGGGACTGGGAATGACCTGGCTCGAACTCT
CAACTGGGGAGGGGGCTACACTGATGAACCTGTTTCTAAAATTCTTTGTCAAGTTGAAGATGGTACAGTA
GTACAACTAGATCGTTGGAATCTCCATGTGGAAAGAAACCCCGACTTGCCTCCAGAAGAACTTGAAGATG
GCGTATGTAAGCTCCCTCTGAATGTTTTCAATAACTACTTCAGCCTTGGATTTGATGCCCATGTCACACT
GGAGTTCCATGAATCCAGAGAAGCAAATCCAGAGAAATTCAACAGTCGTTTTCGAAATAAAATGTTCTAT
GCAGGGGCAGCTTTTTCTGACTTCCTACAGAGAAGTTCTAGAGATCTATCCAAACATGTTAAAGTTGTTT
GTGATGGAACAGATCTCACCCCAAAGATTCAGGAACTGAAGTTCCAGTGTATAGTATTTTTAAATATACC
CAGATATTGTGCTGGCACAATGCCCTGGGGAAACCCAGGTGATCACCATGATTTCGAACCTCAGCGTCAT
GATGATGGTTATATTGAAGTCATTGGATTTACCATGGCCTCTTTGGCAGCCCTGCAAGTTGGGGGCCATG
GAGAGAGGCTACACCAGTGTCGAGAAGTCATGCTTCTAACTTACAAATCCATCCCCATGCAAGTGGATGG
GGAGCCCTGTAGGTTGGCCCCAGCTATGATTCGGATCTCCCTGAGGAATCAGGCCAACATGGTACAGAAG
AGCAAGAGGAGAACATCCATGCCTTTACTCAATGATCCCCAGTCTGTCCCAGATCGTCTGAGGATCCGGG
TGAACAAAATCAGTTTACAAGACTATGAAGGATTCCACTATGACAAGGAGAAACTCCGAGAAGCTTCTAT
TTCAGACTGGTTAAGAACCATTGCTGGGGAACTAGTGCAGTCATTTGGAGCGATACCTCTGGGTATTCTA
GTTGTGCGTGGAGACTGTGATTTGGAGACTTGCCGTATGTACATAGACCGCCTACAGGAGGACCTACAGT
CAGTTTCTTCTGGCTCCCAGAGAGTTCATTACCAGGACCATGAAACCTCCTTCCCCAGGGCTCTCTCAGC
ACAGAGGCTCTCTCCTCGGTGGTGCTTCCTAGATGACAGATCTCAGGAACATTTGCACTTTGTGATGGAG
ATTTCCCAAGATGAGATTTTTATTCTGGACCCAGATATGGTGGTGTCACAGCCGGCGGGGACACCTCCGG
GCATGCCTGACCTGGTGGTGGAACAAGCCTCGGGGATCTCAGACTGGTGGAATCCTGCCCTGCGGAAACG
CATGCTGAGTGACAGTGGGCTGGGGATGATAGCTCCCTATTATGAGGACTCAGATCTGAAAGATCTCAGC
CACTCCCGCGTGCTACAGTCACCAGTCTCTTCAGAAGATCATGCAATTTTGCAGGCAGTAATAGCTGGTG
ATCTTATGAAGCTAATAGAAAGCTATAAAAATGGAGGCAGTCTGCTAATTCAGGGACCAGACCACTGTTC
ACTCCTTCACTACGCAGCTAAAACCGGCAACGGGGAGATTGTGAAATATATCCTTGACCACGGACCTTCC
GAGTTATTGGATATGGCAGACAGTGAAACGGGTGAGACTGCACTGCACAAGGCTGCCTGCCAGCGGAACC
GGGCTGTGTGCCAGCTTCTGGTGGATGCAGGAGCATCTCTGAGAAAGACGGACTCCAAGGGTAAGACACC
TCAAGAAAGAGCACAGCAGGCTGGGGACCCAGACTTGGCTGCTTACCTAGAAAGCCGTCAGAACTATAAG
GTCATTGGCCATGAGGACCTGGAAACTGCTGTTGTTTAAACGAATTCGGGCTCGGTACCCGGGGATCCTC
TAGAGTCGACCTGCAGGCATGCAAGCTGATCCGGCTGCTAACAAAGCCCGAAAGGAAGCTGAGTTGGCTG
CTGCCACCGCTGAGCAATAACTAGCATAACCCCTTGGGGCGGCCGCTTCGAGCAGACATGATAAGATACA
TTGATGAGTTTGGACAAACCACAACTAGAATGCAGTGAAAAAAATGCTTTATTTGTGAAATTTGTGATGC
TATTGCTTTATTTGTAACCATTATAAGCTGCAATAAACAAGTTAACAACAACAATTGCATTCATTTTATG
TTTCAGGTTCAGGGGGAGATGTGGGAGGTTTTTTTAAGCAAGTAAAACCTCTACAAATGTGGTAAAATCG
AATTTTAACAAAATATTAACGCTTACAATTTCCTGATGCGGTATTTTCTCCTTACGCATCTGTGCGGTAT
TTCACACCGCATACGCGGATCTGCGCAGCACCATGGCCTGAAATAACCTCTGAAAGAGGAACTTGGTTAG
GTACCTTCTGAGGCGGAAAGAACCAGCTGTGGAATGTGTGTCAGTTAGGGTGTGGAAAGTCCCCAGGCTC
CCCAGCAGGCAGAAGTATGCAAAGCATGCATCTCAATTAGTCAGCAACCAGGTGTGGAAAGTCCCCAGGC
TCCCCAGCAGGCAGAAGTATGCAAAGCATGCATCTCAATTAGTCAGCAACCATAGTCCCGCCCCTAACTC
CGCCCATCCCGCCCCTAACTCCGCCCAGTTCCGCCCATTCTCCGCCCCATGGCTGACTAATTTTTTTTAT
TTATGCAGAGGCCGAGGCCGCCTCGGCCTCTGAGCTATTCCAGAAGTAGTGAGGAGGCTTTTTTGGAGGC
CTAGGCTTTTGCAAAAAGCTTAATTAACTGTTGACAATTAATCATCGGCATAGTATATCGGCATAGTATA
ATACGACAAGGTGAGGAACTAAACCCAGGAGGCAGATCATGATTGAACAAGATGGATTGCACGCAGGTTC
TCCGGCCGCTTGGGTGGAGAGGCTATTCGGCTATGACTGGGCACAACAGACAATCGGCTGCTCTGATGCC
GCCGTGTTCCGGCTGTCAGCGCAGGGGCGCCCGGTTCTTTTTGTCAAGACCGACCTGTCCGGTGCCCTGA
ATGAACTGCAGGACGAGGCAGCGCGGCTATCGTGGCTGGCCACGACGGGCGTTCCTTGCGCAGCTGTGCT
CGACGTTGTCACTGAAGCGGGAAGGGACTGGCTGCTATTGGGCGAAGTGCCGGGGCAGGATCTCCTGTCA
TCTCACCTTGCTCCTGCCGAGAAAGTATCCATCATGGCTGATGCAATGCGGCGGCTGCATACGCTTGATC
CGGCTACCTGCCCATTCGACCACCAAGCGAAACATCGCATCGAGCGAGCACGTACTCGGATGGAAGCCGG
TCTTGTCGATCAGGATGATCTGGACGAAGAGCATCAGGGGCTCGCGCCAGCCGAACTGTTCGCCAGGCTC
AAGGCGCGCATGCCCGACGGCGAGGATCTCGTCGTGACCCATGGCGATGCCTGCTTGCCGAATATCATGG
TGGAAAATGGCCGCTTTTCTGGATTCATCGACTGTGGCCGGCTGGGTGTGGCGGACCGCTATCAGGACAT
AGCGTTGGCTACCCGTGATATTGCTGAAGAGCTTGGCGGCGAATGGGCTGACCGCTTCCTCGTGCTTTAC
GGTATCGCCGCTCCCGATTCGCAGCGCATCGCCTTCTATCGCCTTCTTGACGAGTTCTTCTGAGCGGGAC
TCTGGGGTTCGAAATGACCGACCAAGCGACGCCCAACCTGCCATCACGATGGCCGDGKGTNRTNMCAATA
AAATATCTTTATTTTCATTACATCTGTGTGTTGGTTTTTTGTGTGAATCGATAGCGATAAGGATCCGCTC
ATGCGATGATAAGCTGTCAAACATGAGAATTACAACTTATATCGTATGGGGCTGACTTCAGGTGCTACAT
TTGAAGAGATAAATTGCACTGAAATCTAGAAATATTTTATCTGATTAATAAGATGATCTTCTTGAGATCG
TTTTGGTCTGCGCGTAATCTCTTGCTCTGAAAACGAAAAAACCGCCTTGCAGGGCGGTTTTTCGAAGGTT
CTCTGAGCTACCAACTCTTTGAACCGAGGTAACTGGCTTGGAGGAGCGCAGTCACCAAAACTTGTCCTTT
CAGTTTAGCCTTAACCGGCGCATGACTTCAAGACTAACTCCTCTAAATCAATTACCAGTGGCTGCTGCCA
GTGGTGCTTTTGCATGTCTTTCCGGGTTGGACTCAAGACGATAGTTACCGGATAAGGCGCAGCGGTCGGA
CTGAACGGGGGGTTCGTGCATACAGTCCAGCTTGGAGCGAACTGCCTACCCGGAACTGAGTGTCAGGCGT
GGAATGAGACAAACGCGGCCATAACAGCGGAATGACACCGGTAAACCGAAAGGCAGGAACAGGAGAGCGC
ACGAGGGAGCCGCCAGGGGGAAACGCCTGGTATCTTTATAGTCCTGTCGGGTTTCGCCACCACTGATTTG
AGCGTCAGATTTCGTGATGCTTGTCAGGGGGGCGGAGCCTATGGAAAAACGGCTTTGCCGCGGCCCTCTC
ACTTCCCTGTTAAGTATCTTCCTGGCATCTTCCAGGAAATCTCCGCCCCGTTCGTAAGCCATTTCCGCTC
GCCGCAGTCGAACGACCGAGCGTAGCGAGTCAGTGAGCGAGGAAGCGGAATATATCCTGTATCACATATT
CTGCTGACGCACCGGTGCAGCCTTTTTTCTCCTGCCACATGAAGCACTTCACTGACACCCTCATCAGTGC
CAACATAGTAAGCCAGTATACACTCCGCTAGCGCTGATGTCCGGCGGTGCTTTTGCCGTTACGCACCACC
CCGTCATGAGATTACGCGTTTTAGCGGTGCGTACAATTAAGGGATTATGGTAAATCCACTTACTGTCTGC
CCTCGTAGCCATCGAGATAAACCGCAGTACTCCGGCCACGATGCGTCCGGCGTAGAGGATCGAGATCT
