Features (pLannotate 1.2.2; 23 found; start..end, strand, type, name):
    140..517     +  enhancer       CMV enhancer: human cytomegalovirus immediate early enhancer
    519..718     +  promoter       CMV promoter: human cytomegalovirus (CMV) immediate early promoter
    857..989     +  intron         chimeric intron: chimera between introns from human β-globin and immunoglobulin heavy chain genes
   1033..1051    +  promoter       T7 promoter: promoter for bacteriophage T7 RNA polymerase
   1065..1577    +  CDS            Nluc: NanoLuc® luciferase human codon-optimized
   1599..4793    +  CDS            DGKI: DGKI_HUMAN - Experimental evidence at protein level: Swiss-Prot protein existence level 1. Diacylglycerol kinase that converts diacylglycerol/DAG into phosphatidic acid/phosphatidate/PA and regulates the respective levels of these two bioactive lipids (PubMed:9830018, PubMed:23949095). Thereby, acts as a central switch between the signaling pathways activated by these second messengers with different cellular targets and opposite effects in numerous biological processes (Probable). Has probably no preference for any of the diacylglycerols in terms of the acyl chain composition, especially for
   4802..4857    +  misc_feature   MCS: pUC18/19 multiple cloning site
   4864..4913    +  CDS            SET1 (fragment): solubility-enhancement tag derived from T7 phage gene 10B
   4921..4940    +  terminator     T7 terminator (fragment): transcription terminator for bacteriophage T7 RNA polymerase
   4962..5083    -  polyA_signal   SV40 poly(A) signal: SV40 polyadenylation signal
   5106..5174    -  CDS            large T antigen (fragment): large T antigen from SV40 (simian virus 40)
   5179..5211    +  rep_origin     M13 ori (fragment): M13 bacteriophage origin of replication; arrow indicates direction of (+) strand synthesis
   5212..5263    -  misc_feature   bom (fragment): basis of mobility region from pBR322
   5328..5685    +  promoter       SV40 promoter: SV40 enhancer and early promoter
   5700..5747    +  promoter       EM7 promoter: synthetic bacterial promoter&nbsp
   5779..6570    +  CDS            neo: KKA2_KLEPN - Also known as kan, nptII. Experimental evidence at protein level: Swiss-Prot protein existence level 1. Resistance to kanamycin, neomycin, paromomycin, ribostamycin, butirosin and gentamicin B. From Klebsiella pneumoniae.
   6637..6685    +  polyA_signal   poly(A) signal: synthetic polyadenylation signal
   6714..6730    -  promoter       tet promoter (fragment): E. coli promoter for tetracycline efflux protein gene
   6842..7387    +  rep_origin     p15A ori: Plasmids containing the medium-copy-number p15A origin of replication can be propagated in E. coli cells that contain a second plasmid with the ColE1 origin.
   7475..7530    +  rep_origin     RSF ori (fragment): Plasmids containing the RSF 1030 origin of replication can be propagated in E. coli cells that contain additional plasmids with compatible origins.
   7629..7655    -  misc_feature   bom (fragment): basis of mobility region from pBR322
   7649..7696    -  mobile_element IS1 (fragment): prokaryotic transposable element IS1
   7704..7775    +  misc_feature   cer region (fragment): ColE1-derived recombination site that helps to maintain plasmids as monomers
>Addgene plasmid #237176 | NanoLuc-DGKi Fusion Vector | addgene full sequence | sequence record 473544 | Addgene NGS Result
TCAATATTGGCCATTAGCCATATTATTCATTGGTTATATAGCATAAATCAATATTGGCTATTGGCCATTG
CATACGTTGTATCTATATCATAATATGTACATTTATATTGGCTCATGTCCAATATGACCGCCATGTTGGC
ATTGATTATTGACTAGTTATTAATAGTAATCAATTACGGGGTCATTAGTTCATAGCCCATATATGGAGTT
CCGCGTTACATAACTTACGGTAAATGGCCCGCCTGGCTGACCGCCCAACGACCCCCGCCCATTGACGTCA
ATAATGACGTATGTTCCCATAGTAACGCCAATAGGGACTTTCCATTGACGTCAATGGGTGGAGTATTTAC
GGTAAACTGCCCACTTGGCAGTACATCAAGTGTATCATATGCCAAGTCCGCCCCCTATTGACGTCAATGA
CGGTAAATGGCCCGCCTGGCATTATGCCCAGTACATGACCTTACGGGACTTTCCTACTTGGCAGTACATC
TACGTATTAGTCATCGCTATTACCATGGTGATGCGGTTTTGGCAGTACACCAATGGGCGTGGATAGCGGT
TTGACTCACGGGGATTTCCAAGTCTCCACCCCATTGACGTCAATGGGAGTTTGTTTTGGCACCAAAATCA
ACGGGACTTTCCAAAATGTCGTAATAACCCCGCCCCGTTGACGCAAATGGGCGGTAGGCGTGTACGGTGG
GAGGTCTATATAAGCAGAGCTGGTTTAGTGAACCGTCAGATCACTAGAAGCTTTATTGCGGTAGTTTATC
ACAGTTAAATTGCTAACGCAGTCAGTGCTTCTGACACAACAGTCTCGAACTTAAGCTGCAGAAGTTGGTC
GTGAGGCACTGGGCAGGTAAGTATCAAGGTTACAAGACAGGTTTAAGGAGACCAATAGAAACTGGGCTTG
TCGAGACAGAGAAGACTCTTGCGTTTCTGATAGGCACCTATTGGTCTTACTGACATCCACTTTGCCTTTC
TCTCCACAGGTGTCCACTCCCAGTTCAATTACAGCTCTTAAGGCTAGAGTATTAATACGACTCACTATAG
GGCTAGCGCTCACCATGGTCTTCACACTCGAAGATTTCGTTGGGGACTGGCGACAGACAGCCGGCTACAA
CCTGGACCAAGTCCTTGAACAGGGAGGTGTGTCCAGTTTGTTTCAGAATCTCGGGGTGTCCGTAACTCCG
ATCCAAAGGATTGTCCTGAGCGGTGAAAATGGGCTGAAGATCGACATCCATGTCATCATCCCGTATGAAG
GTCTGAGCGGCGACCAAATGGGCCAGATCGAAAAAATTTTTAAGGTGGTGTACCCTGTGGATGATCATCA
CTTTAAGGTGATCCTGCACTATGGCACACTGGTAATCGACGGGGTTACGCCGAACATGATCGACTATTTC
GGACGGCCGTATGAAGGCATCGCCGTGTTCGACGGCAAAAAGATCACTGTAACAGGGACCCTGTGGAACG
GCAACAAAATTATCGACGAGCGCCTGATCAACCCCGACGGCTCCCTGCTGTTCCGAGTAACCATCAACGG
AGTGACCGGCTGGCGGCTGTGCGAACGCATTCTGGCGGGCTCGAGCGGCGCGATCGCCATGGATGCTGCT
GGAAGAGGTTGTCATTTACTACCTCTACCAGCGGCTAGAGGACCTGCTAGGGCTCCTGCAGCTGCAGCTG
CTGCAGCAGCAAGTCCTCCAGGTCCATGTAGTGGAGCTGCATGTGCTCCAAGTGCAGCAGCTGGAGCAGG
TGCTATGAATCCTAGTTCATCGGCGGGAGAGGAGAAAGGGGCGACGGGCGGCAGCAGCAGCAGCGGAAGC
GGTGCTGGTAGTTGTTGTCTAGGAGCAGAAGGTGGTGCGGACCCGCGGGGCGCAGGGTCAGCCGCTGCAG
CAGGAGCTGCTGCACTGGACGAACCTGCTGCAGCAGGTCAGAAGGAGAAGGACGAAGCGCTGGAGGAGAA
GCTGAGGAACTTAACTTTCCGGAAGCAGGTCTCGTACAGGAAAGCAATCTCCCGGGCAGGCCTCCAGCAT
CTGGCTCCTGCACATCCCCTCAGCCTTCCTGTGGCAAATGGTCCAGCCAAGGAGCCCAGAGCGACTTTGG
ACTGGAGTGAGAATGCCGTGAATGGAGAACACCTGTGGCTGGAGACCAACGTCTCGGGAGACCTCTGCTA
CCTTGGAGAGGAGAACTGCCAAGTCAGATTTGCAAAATCAGCTCTCAGGAGGAAGTGTGCAGTCTGTAAA
ATCGTCGTCCACACCGCCTGCATTGAGCAGCTAGAAAAGATTAATTTCAGATGTAAACCAACATTTCGAG
AAGGAGGCTCAAGGTCACCAAGAGAAAATTTTGTACGTCATCACTGGGTGCACAGGCGTCGGCAGGAGGG
GAAATGTAAGCAGTGTGGTAAGGGCTTCCAGCAAAAGTTCTCCTTCCACAGTAAAGAGATTGTGGCTATC
AGCTGTTCCTGGTGCAAGCAGGCGTTTCACAATAAGGTGACCTGCTTCATGCTGCATCACATTGAAGAAC
CCTGCTCCCTGGGGGCTCATGCTGCTGTTATTGTCCCGCCCACTTGGATCATTAAGGTGAAGAAACCTCA
GAACTCCCTGAAGGCTTCAAATCGGAAGAAGAAGAGAACAAGCTTTAAAAGAAAAGCCAGTAAAAGAGGG
ATGGAACAGGAAAACAAAGGTCGTCCTTTTGTGATAAAACCCATCTCTTCTCCTCTCATGAAACCCTTGC
TTGTATTTGTGAATCCCAAGAGTGGAGGCAACCAGGGAACCAAAGTCCTGCAGATGTTCATGTGGTACCT
GAATCCACGGCAAGTCTTTGATCTTTCTCAGGAAGGGCCAAAAGATGCGCTTGAATTGTATAGGAAAGTA
CCAAATCTGCGAATTCTGGCCTGTGGTGGGGATGGAACGGTGGGCTGGATCCTTTCCATCCTGGATGAAC
TGCAGCTGAACCCTCAGCCTCCTGTGGGGGTCCTTCCTCTGGGGACTGGGAATGACCTGGCTCGAACTCT
CAACTGGGGAGGGGGCTACACTGATGAACCTGTTTCTAAAATTCTTTGTCAAGTTGAAGATGGTACAGTA
GTACAACTAGATCGTTGGAATCTCCATGTGGAAAGAAACCCCGACTTGCCTCCAGAAGAACTTGAAGATG
GCGTATGTAAGCTCCCTCTGAATGTTTTCAATAACTACTTCAGCCTTGGATTTGATGCCCATGTCACACT
GGAGTTCCATGAATCCAGAGAAGCAAATCCAGAGAAATTCAACAGTCGTTTTCGAAATAAAATGTTCTAT
GCAGGGGCAGCTTTTTCTGACTTCCTACAGAGAAGTTCTAGAGATCTATCCAAACATGTTAAAGTTGTTT
GTGATGGAACAGATCTCACCCCAAAGATTCAGGAACTGAAGTTCCAGTGTATAGTATTTTTAAATATACC
CAGATATTGTGCTGGCACAATGCCCTGGGGAAACCCAGGTGATCACCATGATTTCGAACCTCAGCGTCAT
GATGATGGTTATATTGAAGTCATTGGATTTACCATGGCCTCTTTGGCAGCCCTGCAAGTTGGGGGCCATG
GAGAGAGGCTACACCAGTGTCGAGAAGTCATGCTTCTAACTTACAAATCCATCCCCATGCAAGTGGATGG
GGAGCCCTGTAGGTTGGCCCCAGCTATGATTCGGATCTCCCTGAGGAATCAGGCCAACATGGTACAGAAG
AGCAAGAGGAGAACATCCATGCCTTTACTCAATGATCCCCAGTCTGTCCCAGATCGTCTGAGGATCCGGG
TGAACAAAATCAGTTTACAAGACTATGAAGGATTCCACTATGACAAGGAGAAACTCCGAGAAGCTTCTAT
TTCAGACTGGTTAAGAACCATTGCTGGGGAACTAGTGCAGTCATTTGGAGCGATACCTCTGGGTATTCTA
GTTGTGCGTGGAGACTGTGATTTGGAGACTTGCCGTATGTACATAGACCGCCTACAGGAGGACCTACAGT
CAGTTTCTTCTGGCTCCCAGAGAGTTCATTACCAGGACCATGAAACCTCCTTCCCCAGGGCTCTCTCAGC
ACAGAGGCTCTCTCCTCGGTGGTGCTTCCTAGATGACAGATCTCAGGAACATTTGCACTTTGTGATGGAG
ATTTCCCAAGATGAGATTTTTATTCTGGACCCAGATATGGTGGTGTCACAGCCGGCGGGGACACCTCCGG
GCATGCCTGACCTGGTGGTGGAACAAGCCTCGGGGATCTCAGACTGGTGGAATCCTGCCCTGCGGAAACG
CATGCTGAGTGACAGTGGGCTGGGGATGATAGCTCCCTATTATGAGGACTCAGATCTGAAAGATCTCAGC
CACTCCCGCGTGCTACAGTCACCAGTCTCTTCAGAAGATCATGCAATTTTGCAGGCAGTAATAGCTGGTG
ATCTTATGAAGCTAATAGAAAGCTATAAAAATGGAGGCAGTCTGCTAATTCAGGGACCAGACCACTGTTC
ACTCCTTCACTACGCAGCTAAAACCGGCAACGGGGAGATTGTGAAATATATCCTTGACCACGGACCTTCC
GAGTTATTGGATATGGCAGACAGTGAAACGGGTGAGACTGCACTGCACAAGGCTGCCTGCCAGCGGAACC
GGGCTGTGTGCCAGCTTCTGGTGGATGCAGGAGCATCTCTGAGAAAGACGGACTCCAAGGGTAAGACACC
TCAAGAAAGAGCACAGCAGGCTGGGGACCCAGACTTGGCTGCTTACCTAGAAAGCCGTCAGAACTATAAG
GTCATTGGCCATGAGGACCTGGAAACTGCTGTTGTTTAAACGAATTCGGGCTCGGTACCCGGGGATCCTC
TAGAGTCGACCTGCAGGCATGCAAGCTGATCCGGCTGCTAACAAAGCCCGAAAGGAAGCTGAGTTGGCTG
CTGCCACCGCTGAGCAATAACTAGCATAACCCCTTGGGGCGGCCGCTTCGAGCAGACATGATAAGATACA
TTGATGAGTTTGGACAAACCACAACTAGAATGCAGTGAAAAAAATGCTTTATTTGTGAAATTTGTGATGC
TATTGCTTTATTTGTAACCATTATAAGCTGCAATAAACAAGTTAACAACAACAATTGCATTCATTTTATG
TTTCAGGTTCAGGGGGAGATGTGGGAGGTTTTTTTAAGCAAGTAAAACCTCTACAAATGTGGTAAAATCG
AATTTTAACAAAATATTAACGCTTACAATTTCCTGATGCGGTATTTTCTCCTTACGCATCTGTGCGGTAT
TTCACACCGCATACGCGGATCTGCGCAGCACCATGGCCTGAAATAACCTCTGAAAGAGGAACTTGGTTAG
GTACCTTCTGAGGCGGAAAGAACCAGCTGTGGAATGTGTGTCAGTTAGGGTGTGGAAAGTCCCCAGGCTC
CCCAGCAGGCAGAAGTATGCAAAGCATGCATCTCAATTAGTCAGCAACCAGGTGTGGAAAGTCCCCAGGC
TCCCCAGCAGGCAGAAGTATGCAAAGCATGCATCTCAATTAGTCAGCAACCATAGTCCCGCCCCTAACTC
CGCCCATCCCGCCCCTAACTCCGCCCAGTTCCGCCCATTCTCCGCCCCATGGCTGACTAATTTTTTTTAT
TTATGCAGAGGCCGAGGCCGCCTCGGCCTCTGAGCTATTCCAGAAGTAGTGAGGAGGCTTTTTTGGAGGC
CTAGGCTTTTGCAAAAAGCTTAATTAACTGTTGACAATTAATCATCGGCATAGTATATCGGCATAGTATA
ATACGACAAGGTGAGGAACTAAACCCAGGAGGCAGATCATGATTGAACAAGATGGATTGCACGCAGGTTC
TCCGGCCGCTTGGGTGGAGAGGCTATTCGGCTATGACTGGGCACAACAGACAATCGGCTGCTCTGATGCC
GCCGTGTTCCGGCTGTCAGCGCAGGGGCGCCCGGTTCTTTTTGTCAAGACCGACCTGTCCGGTGCCCTGA
ATGAACTGCAGGACGAGGCAGCGCGGCTATCGTGGCTGGCCACGACGGGCGTTCCTTGCGCAGCTGTGCT
CGACGTTGTCACTGAAGCGGGAAGGGACTGGCTGCTATTGGGCGAAGTGCCGGGGCAGGATCTCCTGTCA
TCTCACCTTGCTCCTGCCGAGAAAGTATCCATCATGGCTGATGCAATGCGGCGGCTGCATACGCTTGATC
CGGCTACCTGCCCATTCGACCACCAAGCGAAACATCGCATCGAGCGAGCACGTACTCGGATGGAAGCCGG
TCTTGTCGATCAGGATGATCTGGACGAAGAGCATCAGGGGCTCGCGCCAGCCGAACTGTTCGCCAGGCTC
AAGGCGCGCATGCCCGACGGCGAGGATCTCGTCGTGACCCATGGCGATGCCTGCTTGCCGAATATCATGG
TGGAAAATGGCCGCTTTTCTGGATTCATCGACTGTGGCCGGCTGGGTGTGGCGGACCGCTATCAGGACAT
AGCGTTGGCTACCCGTGATATTGCTGAAGAGCTTGGCGGCGAATGGGCTGACCGCTTCCTCGTGCTTTAC
GGTATCGCCGCTCCCGATTCGCAGCGCATCGCCTTCTATCGCCTTCTTGACGAGTTCTTCTGAGCGGGAC
TCTGGGGTTCGAAATGACCGACCAAGCGACGCCCAACCTGCCATCACGATGGCCGCAATAAAATATCTTT
ATTTTCATTACATCTGTGTGTTGGTTTTTTGTGTGAATCGATAGCGATAAGGATCCGCTCATGCGATGAT
AAGCTGTCAAACATGAGAATTACAACTTATATCGTATGGGGCTGACTTCAGGTGCTACATTTGAAGAGAT
AAATTGCACTGAAATCTAGAAATATTTTATCTGATTAATAAGATGATCTTCTTGAGATCGTTTTGGTCTG
CGCGTAATCTCTTGCTCTGAAAACGAAAAAACCGCCTTGCAGGGCGGTTTTTCGAAGGTTCTCTGAGCTA
CCAACTCTTTGAACCGAGGTAACTGGCTTGGAGGAGCGCAGTCACCAAAACTTGTCCTTTCAGTTTAGCC
TTAACCGGCGCATGACTTCAAGACTAACTCCTCTAAATCAATTACCAGTGGCTGCTGCCAGTGGTGCTTT
TGCATGTCTTTCCGGGTTGGACTCAAGACGATAGTTACCGGATAAGGCGCAGCGGTCGGACTGAACGGGG
GGTTCGTGCATACAGTCCAGCTTGGAGCGAACTGCCTACCCGGAACTGAGTGTCAGGCGTGGAATGAGAC
AAACGCGGCCATAACAGCGGAATGACACCGGTAAACCGAAAGGCAGGAACAGGAGAGCGCACGAGGGAGC
CGCCAGGGGGAAACGCCTGGTATCTTTATAGTCCTGTCGGGTTTCGCCACCACTGATTTGAGCGTCAGAT
TTCGTGATGCTTGTCAGGGGGGCGGAGCCTATGGAAAAACGGCTTTGCCGCGGCCCTCTCACTTCCCTGT
TAAGTATCTTCCTGGCATCTTCCAGGAAATCTCCGCCCCGTTCGTAAGCCATTTCCGCTCGCCGCAGTCG
AACGACCGAGCGTAGCGAGTCAGTGAGCGAGGAAGCGGAATATATCCTGTATCACATATTCTGCTGACGC
ACCGGTGCAGCCTTTTTTCTCCTGCCACATGAAGCACTTCACTGACACCCTCATCAGTGCCAACATAGTA
AGCCAGTATACACTCCGCTAGCGCTGATGTCCGGCGGTGCTTTTGCCGTTACGCACCACCCCGTCATGAG
ATTACGCGTTTTAGCGGTGCGTACAATTAAGGGATTATGGTAAATCCACTTACTGTCTGCCCTCGTAGCC
ATCGAGATAAACCGCAGTACTCCGGCCACGATGCGTCCGGCGTAGAGGATCGAGATCT
